>Addgene plasmid #133305 | pUC-GFP-HS | addgene full sequence | sequence record 268044 | Addgene NGS Result
CCCCTCAAGACCCGTTTAGAGGCCCCAAGGGGTTATGCTACGATACCGATAGAGATGGGCCAATACCACA
TTTGTAGAGGTTTTACTTGCTTTAAAAAACCTCCCACACCTCCCCCTGAACCTGAAACATAAAATGAATG
CAATTGTTGTTGTTAACTTGTTTATTGCAGCTTATAATGGTTACAAATAAAGCAATAGCATCACAAATTT
CACAAATAAAGCATTTTTTTCACTGCATTCTAGTTGTGGTTTGTCCAAACTCATCAATGTATCTTATCAT
GTCTGTGAGCTGAAGGTACGCTGTATCTCAGTCAGTCAAGCTAGCAGAGGCCTGCGGATCCAGAAATCGA
TTGTATCAGTCAGTCAGTGCAGGAGGAGACAACTTCTAGAAACCTCGAGGTAGATATCGCGGTACCCCAT
GGTGGGTACCTCCTTTGAATTCGAGAGCTCGAATTCCCACAACATCAGCAAGGAGAAAGGGGCTACCGGC
GAACCAGCAGCCCCTTTATAAAGGCGCTTCAGTAGTCAGACCAGCATCAGTCCTGAAAAGGCGGGCCTGC
GCCCGCCTCCAGGTTGCTACTTACCGGATTCGTAAGCCATGAAAGCCGCCACCTCCCTGTGTCCGTCTCT
GTAACGAATCTCGCACAGCGATTTTCGTGTCAGATAAGTGAATATCAACAGTGTGAGACACACGATCAAC
ACACACCAGACAAGGGAACTTCGTGGTAGTTTCATGGCCTTCTTCTCCTTGCGCAAAGCGCGGTAAGAGG
CTATCCTGATGTGGACTAGACATAGGGATGCCTCGTGGTGGTTAATGAAAATTAACTTACTACGGGGCTA
TCTTCTTTCTGCCACACAACACGGCAACAAACCACCTTCACGTCATGAGGCAGAAAGCCTCAAGCGCCGG
GCACATCATAGCCCATATACCTGCACGCTGACCACACTCACTTTCCCTGAAAATAATCCGCTCATTCAGA
CCGTTCACGGGAAATCCGTGTGATTGTTGCCGCATCACGCTGCCTCCCGGAGTTTGTTCGGCCGGATCCT
CTAGAGTCGACCTGCAGGCATGCAAGCTTGGCAGCGGCCGCTGGCGGGTGTGTCGAGTGGATGGTAGGAT
CGACAAAGATCTGGCTACACTCGATCAGCAGTTAGATAATAAAATCGCTATCCATCGAAGATGGATGTGT
GTTGGTTTTTTGTGTGTGTAACGCAACGATTGATAGCATAACCCCTTGGGGCCTCTAAACGGGTCTTGAG
GGGTTTTTTGAATTGAGAGGTAGCTGAAGCTGCTGTTATGACCACTAGAGGGAAGAAGATACCTGTGGAG
CTAATGGTCCAAGATGTCGGGAGCCGCGATCGCTGCCAAAAAGGTAAGCTGACGATAGCTGACGAGATTC
GATGCCCGACGAGCAAATGAGCGCCACGGCTGTTCGCGTAAGCTCGAAACGACGGAGATTCGATAGAGCC
AGAGTCGAGTTTAAACGACCTTAAGGATAAATTTCTGGTAAGGAGGACACGTATGGAAGTGGGCAAGTTG
GGGAAGCCGTATCCGTTGCTGAATCTGGCATATGTGGGAGTATAAGACGCGCAGCGTCGCATCAGGCATT
TTTTTCTGCGCCAATGCACCTAGAATCGGTCAGAAGAACTCGTCAAGAAGGCGATAGAAGGCGATGCGCT
GCGAATCGGGCGCGGCGATACCGTAAAGCACAAGGAAGCGGTCAGCCCATTCGCCGCCAAGCTCTTCAGC
AATATCACGGGTAGCCAACGCTATGTCCTGATAGCGGTCCGCCACACCCAGACGGCCACAGTCGATGAAT
CCAGAAAAGCGGCCATTTTCCACCATGATATTCGGCAAGCAGGCATCGCCGTGGGTCACGACGAGATCCT
CGCCGTCGGGCATAGACGCCTTGAGCCTGGCGAACAGTTCGGCTGGCGCGAGCCCCTGATGCTCTTCGTC
CAGATCATCCTGATCGACAAGACCGGCTTCCATCCGAGTACGTGCTCGCTCGATGCGATGTTTCGCTTGG
TGGTCGAATGGGCAGGTAGCCGGATCAAGCGTATGCAGCCGCCGCATTGCATCAGCCATGATGGATACTT
TCTCGGCAGGAGCAAGGTGAGATGACAGGAGATCCTGCCCCGGCACTTCGCCCAATAGCAGCCAGTCCCT
TCCCGCTTCAGTGACAACGTCGAGCACAGCCGCGCAAGGAACGCCCGTCGTCGCCAGCCACGATAGCCGC
GCTGCCTCGTCTTGCAGTTCATTCAGGGCACCGGACAGGTCGGTCTTGACAAAAAGAACCGGACGCCCCT
GCGCTGACAGCCGGAACACGGCGGCATCAGAGCAGCCGATTGTCTGTTGTGCCCAGTCATAGCCGAATAG
CCTCTCCACCCAAGCCGCCGGAGAACCTGCGTGCAATCCATCTTGTTCAATCATGCGAAAGCCTCCTGCT
GATCCTGTCTCTTGATAGATGTTTGCAAAAGCTAGGACTCGATTATACGTTGACCGATCAGACTATCAAT
ATCTAGGTTTAAACAGATCGGTACGCTGCCGTGACCAGGCTTGAGTACAATATCTGACGATTGGACTTCC
TGGGTCCCAAGCTGGATTCCGACTGGCTGACTGCCAAGCAACGATATGGATCGTCGAGACTCGCACTGAG
AGGATCGTTCTCGGTACACCAGGCGCGCCCTTAAGGATAAATTTCTGGTAAGGAGGACACGTATGGAAGT
GGGCAAGTTGGGGAAGCCGTATCCGTTGCTGAATCTGGCATATGTGGGAGTATAAGACGCGCAGCGTCGC
ATCAGGCATTTTTTTCTGCGCCAATGGCTAGCCTACTGGTATGTATCAAGATCCACCGCCTTCACTACTT
CGACCAGGCACATATGGTCCCTTCTCTCATCTCTGTCTTTTGAGAGTTTTGTGTGGTAGGTAATATGGTG
ATACCGGGGGATATGGACGGCTGCTGATCCCGCAAGGGGGCGATTCATCTGGCTGCATTTGGTGACGAGC
TTTTCAGTCACACCCTCAATATCGTATGCCTGGTTGAACTCCACTCTGATCCCATTATTCACCGTGTCCG
GGAGAATATACAGAATCGAGGGCGGACATTGAAATGCCACGTTTTTCCGCAAGATATGCCCGTCCTTCTT
AAAGTTCTCCCCAGTAAGAGTTACCCTGTTGTAGATGGACCCGCGCTCGTACGTTACCATCGCGCGTGTC
TTATACACTCCGTCCCCCTCAAAGGAGATGGTTCGTTCTTGTGTGTAACCTTCTGGCATGGCCGACTTGA
AAAAGTCCTTAATGTGCGATGGATATTTCGCGAAGCACTGGACACCATACGAGAGCGTGCTTACAAGCGT
CGCCCAGGGGACAGGCAAATCGCCCGTGGTACAAATGTATTTGGCCTTGATCGTTCCGGTCGTTGCGTCA
CCCGTTCCTTCTCCCTTGATGATGAATTTCATCCCTTCGACATCTCCTTCCAACTCTGTGATGTACGGGA
TCTCCTTCTCGAACAGTTTCGCTCCCTCTGTCAGAGCTGTCATGTTGGCTACCTCCTTTGCCGGGTAATA
CCGGATAGTCAATATGTTCTGTTGAAGCAATTATAGCAGCTACGTGGACCTTATCAAGCGATCGAGCACA
CGGCGTTTCTACATAGCTAGATCGAAGCCTATCGCTAGATCGAGACCAATTGCTAGATGGATCGGTTCAC
AACTCGATAGCTGGCTAGAGCAAGCGGTCACAACAGCTTGGCGCGCCCCGATTTCGATATTCCTCGGATC
TCGGATAGATCGGGATTGAGGATGTAGGTTGAACTTCTCTCGGGTGATCCCGATCTCGGATATTCGGGAT
TGGAGTAATACCTGGCGATAGGCGCTGCCAAGCAATAGCCAAGGCGCAAGGCCGGCCAAGAGACTTGCGA
TAGTTCGTTCGAGAGGTAGCCTGCAAGATGGATCGGACGAAAGGTTTGAAGATTTTCCGACGAGGGCCTT
GGAGAGTTCGGAAATTTAAATGCAACTATGGATGAACGAAATAGACAGATCGCTGAGATAGGTGCCTCAC
TGATTAAGCATTGGTAACTGTCAGACCAAGTTTACTCATATATACTTTAGATTGATTTAAAACTTCATTT
TTAATTTAAAAGGATCTAGGTGAAGATCCTTTTTGATAATCTCATGACCAAAATCCCTTAACGTGAGTTT
TCGTTCCACTGAGCGTCAGACCCCGTAGAAAAGATCAAAGGATCTTCTTGAGATCCTTTTTTTCTGCGCG
TAATCTGCTGCTTGCAAACAAAAAAACCACCGCTACCAGCGGTGGTTTGTTTGCCGGATCAAGAGCTACC
AACTCTTTTTCCGAAGGTAACTGGCTTCAGCAGAGCGCAGATACCAAATACTGTTCTTCTAGTGTAGCCG
TAGTTAGGCCACCACTTCAAGAACTCTGTAGCACCGCCTACATACCTCGCTCTGCTAATCCTGTTACCAG
TGGCTGCTGCCAGTGGCGATAAGTCGTGTCTTACCGGGTTGGACTCAAGACGATAGTTACCGGATAAGGC
GCAGCGGTCGGGCTGAACGGGGGGTTCGTGCACACAGCCCAGCTTGGAGCGAACGACCTACACCGAACTG
AGATACCTACAGCGTGAGCTATGAGAAAGCGCCACGCTTCCCGAAGGGAGAAAGGCGGACAGGTATCCGG
TAAGCGGCAGGGTCGGAACAGGAGAGCGCACGAGGGAGCTTCCAGGGGGAAACGCCTGGTATCTTTATAG
TCCTGTCGGGTTTCGCCACCTCTGACTTGAGCGTCGATTTTTGTGATGCTCGTCAGGGGGGCGGAGCCTA
TGGAAAAACGCCAGCAACGCGGCCTTTTTACGGTTCCTGGCCTTTTGCTGGCCTTTTGCTCACATGATTT
AAATGAAACTCGTAATCGGAGAACGGGTGCAATAGCAAGGACCAGATCGAACTTGACTGACGCAATTCTG
AGCGTAGTCGAAACCCAGACAAGTCGATCTCGCCAAGTAGCTGACTTGACTGGTTAATTAAGTTTCGATA
GCCCAAGGTAACCAATGAGATTAGGGAGGGAAGAAAGTTTGATGAACTACTTCTGACCCCTAGTGGTGTC
CAGAAAAGACCATTAAAGGAATGTCTTGATCGAAATCGAGAGATCGCCTGCAGGATAGCTGACGACCTTA
AGGATAAATTTCTGGTAAGGAGGACACGTATGGAAGTGGGCAAGTTGGGGAAGCCGTATCCGTTGCTGAA
TCTGGCATATGTGGGAGTATAAGACGCGCAGCGTCGCATCAGGCATTTTTTTCTGCGCCAATGCCGGTAG
ATAGCAATCCGGCCCGAGGGGCACAAAAAA
Features (pLannotate 1.2.2; 18 found; start..end, strand, type, name):
     63..132     +  CDS            large T antigen (fragment): large T antigen from SV40 (simian virus 40)
    155..276     +  polyA_signal   SV40 poly(A) signal: SV40 polyadenylation signal
    584..793     -  CDS            flmC: FLMC1_ECOLI - Also known as ORF70 From Escherichia coli (strain K12).
    779..1000    +  CDS            sok: SOK_ECOLX - Protein predicted: Swiss-Prot protein existence level 4. From Escherichia coli.
   1044..1079    +  misc_feature   MCS (fragment): pUC18/19 multiple cloning site
   1158..1206    +  polyA_signal   poly(A) signal: synthetic polyadenylation signal
   1224..1270    +  terminator     T7 terminator: transcription terminator for bacteriophage T7 RNA polymerase
   1275..1346    -  misc_feature   5' β-globin insulator: insulator upstream of the human β-globin locus (Farrell et al., 2002)
   1491..1627    -  terminator     rrnG terminator: transcription terminator from the E. coli ribosomal RNA rrnG operon (Albrechtsen et al., 1991)
   1640..2434    -  CDS            NeoR/KanR: aminoglycoside phosphotransferase from Tn5; aph(3')-II (or nptII); confers resistance to neomycin, kanamycin, and G418 (Geneticin®)
   2723..2782    +  CDS            yfiS: YFIS_ECOLI - Experimental evidence at protein level: Swiss-Prot protein existence level 1. From Escherichia coli (strain K12).
   2833..3543    -  CDS            daGFP: green fluorescent protein with peak excitation at 510 nm and peak emission at 521 nm
   3560..3628    -  promoter       recA (ΔLexA) promoter: constitutively active E. coli recA promoter lacking the LexA binding site (Brent and Ptashne, 1981)
   4012..4076    +  CDS            bla(M) (fragment): β-lactamase lacking the signal sequence; bla(M); allows cytosolic expression of β-lactamase
   4248..4836    +  rep_origin     ori: high-copy-number ColE1/pMB1/pBR322/pUC origin of replication
   5062..5133    -  misc_feature   3' β-globin insulator: insulator downstream of the human β-globin locus (Farrell et al., 2002)
   5178..5314    -  terminator     rrnG terminator: transcription terminator from the E. coli ribosomal RNA rrnG operon (Albrechtsen et al., 1991)
   5344..40      -  terminator     T7 terminator (across the origin): transcription terminator for bacteriophage T7 RNA polymerase
