[The description below was written by a language model from this plasmid's Addgene catalogue record and pLannotate feature annotations shown in this document.]
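Description:
pUC-GFP-HS is a 5,350 bp high-copy bacterial expression plasmid built for synthetic biology work on plasmid stability in Escherichia coli. It derives from the commercial pSF_UC_OXB20-daGFP backbone, in which the original SC101 origin was replaced with a pUC-type ColE1/pMB1 origin, raising the copy number. Selection is by kanamycin through the Tn5 aminoglycoside phosphotransferase (NeoR/KanR) gene. A short β-lactamase fragment annotated near the origin is only a remnant and is not a recorded resistance marker.

The plasmid carries two functional payloads. The first is daGFP, a green fluorescent protein annotated as being driven by a constitutively active recA promoter lacking the LexA operator. Strong unregulated expression from a high-copy replicon is what makes the plasmid "burdensome" to its host and therefore prone to loss in the absence of antibiotic. The second is the E. coli hok/sok toxin-antitoxin cassette, cloned between HindIII and SacI sites. It appears in the feature table as overlapping, oppositely oriented annotations (a hok-family homologue labelled flmC, and sok). In this post-segregational killing system, a stable toxin mRNA is held in check by a short-lived antisense RNA, so daughter cells that lose the plasmid are killed once the antitoxin decays.

rrnG and T7 terminators and β-globin insulator elements flank the modules to isolate them transcriptionally. The SV40 and synthetic poly(A) signals are leftovers of the modular commercial backbone with no role in bacteria. The construct is used to test how well hok/sok maintains a costly plasmid without antibiotic selection, with GFP fluorescence presumably serving as the readout of plasmid retention.
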