Addgene plasmid #133305: pUC-GFP-HS
Purpose: "Burdensome" GFP expressing plasmid carrying hok/sok toxin-antitoxin for plasmid stabilisation
Depositing lab: Chris Barnes. Depositing organization: University College London. Publication: Two New Plasmid Post-segregational Killing Mechanisms for the Implementation of Synthetic Gene Networks in Escherichia coli. Fedorec AJH, Ozdemir T, Doshi A, Ho YK, Rosa L, Rutter J, Velazquez O, Pinheiro VB, Danino T, Barnes CP. iScience. 2019 Apr 26;14:323-334. doi: 10.1016/j.isci.2019.03.019. Epub 2019 Mar 22. PubMed 30954530.
Backbone
  Vector backbone: pSF_UC_OXB20-daGFP
  Backbone manufacturer: Oxford Genetics
  Backbone size w/o insert (bp): 4700
  Total vector size (bp): 5350
  Modifications to backbone: original SC101 ori replaced with pUC ori
  Vector type: Bacterial Expression, Synthetic Biology
Growth in bacteria
  Bacterial resistance: Kanamycin, 50 μg/mL
  Growth temperature: 37°C
  Growth strain: DH5alpha
  Copy number: High Copy
Gene/Insert
  Gene/Insert name: hok/sok toxin-antitoxin cassette
  Species: E. coli
  Cloning method: Restriction Enzyme; 5′ cloning site HindIII (unknown if destroyed); 3′ cloning site SacI (unknown if destroyed)
  Sequencing primers: 5′ TCGTTGCGTTACACACAC; 3′ AGTCAGTCAGTGCAGGAG
Terms and licenses: Academic/Nonprofit Terms; Industry Terms: Not Available to Industry
How to cite: pUC-GFP-HS was a gift from Chris Barnes (Addgene plasmid # 133305 ; http://n2t.net/addgene:133305 ; RRID:Addgene_133305)
